Addgene plasmid #180385: W118-1_hRSK3(RPS6KA2)_K91A_K444A
Purpose: lentiviral transduction of human RSK3 (RPS6KA2) gene with point mutations (K91A and K444A) that inactivate kinase activity
Depositing lab: Huda Zoghbi. Depositing organization: Baylor College of Medicine. Publication: Dual targeting of brain region-specific kinases potentiates neurological rescue in Spinocerebellar ataxia type 1. Lee WS, Lavery L, Rousseaux MWC, Rutledge EB, Jang Y, Wan YW, Wu SR, Kim W, Al-Ramahi I, Rath S, Adamski CJ, Bondar VV, Tewari A, Soleimani S, Mota S, Yalamanchili HK, Orr HT, Liu Z, Botas J, Zoghbi HY. EMBO J. 2021 Apr 1;40(7):e106106. doi: 10.15252/embj.2020106106. Epub 2021 Mar 11. PubMed 33709453.
Backbone
  Vector backbone: W118-1
  Backbone size w/o insert (bp): 8015
  Vector type: Mammalian Expression, Lentiviral
  Selectable markers: Puromycin
Growth in bacteria
  Bacterial resistance: Ampicillin, 100 μg/mL
  Growth temperature: 37°C
  Growth strain: NEB Stable
  Copy number: Low Copy
Gene/Insert
  Gene/Insert name: RPS6KA2_K91A/K444A
  Species: H. sapiens (human)
  Insert size (bp): 2202
  Mutation: K91A/K444A
  Entrez Gene: RPS6KA2 (a.k.a. HU-2, MAPKAPK1C, RSK, RSK3, S6K-alpha, S6K-alpha2, p90-RSK3, p90RSK2, pp90RSK3)
  Promoter: CMV
  Cloning method: Gateway Cloning
  Sequencing primers: 5′ CMV forward; 3′ CATAGCGTAAAAGGAGCAACA
Terms and licenses: Academic/Nonprofit Terms; Industry Terms: Not Available to Industry
How to cite: W118-1_hRSK3(RPS6KA2)_K91A_K444A was a gift from Huda Zoghbi (Addgene plasmid # 180385 ; http://n2t.net/addgene:180385 ; RRID:Addgene_180385)
