[The description below was written by a language model from this plasmid's Addgene catalogue record and pLannotate feature annotations shown in this document.]
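Description:
W118-1_hRSK3(RPS6KA2)_K91A_K444A is a lentiviral mammalian expression plasmid built on the W118-1 backbone that delivers a kinase-inactive form of human RSK3 (RPS6KA2). The roughly 2.2 kb open reading frame carries two lysine-to-alanine substitutions, K91A and K444A, which the record states abolish kinase activity. RSK3 is a serine/threonine kinase acting downstream of ERK signalling. The insert was introduced by Gateway cloning and is flanked by attB1 and attB2 sites. It is driven by the CMV immediate-early enhancer/promoter and followed by a WPRE, which enhances transcript stability and expression. No epitope tag or fluorescent reporter is annotated. Downstream, a mouse PGK promoter drives puromycin N-acetyltransferase, allowing selection of transduced cells with puromycin.

The transfer cassette has a third-generation-style layout. An RSV promoter replaces the U3 region upstream of a truncated HIV-1 5' LTR, so genomic RNA can be made without Tat. This is followed by the Ψ packaging signal with a gag fragment, the RRE for Rev-dependent nuclear export, and the cPPT/CTS element. The cassette ends in a second truncated LTR, annotated by the software as a 5' LTR but sitting in the 3' position, consistent with a self-inactivating design. An SV40 poly(A) signal and SV40 origin lie beyond it.

In bacteria the plasmid is maintained through a ColE1/pUC-type origin with ampicillin resistance, and it also carries an f1 origin. The catalogue lists it as low copy, even though this origin type is annotated as high copy. The sequenced record is about 10.2 kb, matching backbone plus insert. The construct is intended as a catalytically dead RSK3 for stable expression by lentiviral transduction. It was deposited with a study of kinases in spinocerebellar ataxia type 1.
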