Features (pLannotate 1.2.2; 30 found; start..end, strand, type, name):
    305..397     +  CDS            lacI (fragment): lac repressor; lacI; The lac repressor binds to the lac operator to inhibit transcription in E. coli. This inhibition can be relieved by adding lactose or isopropyl-β-D-thiogalactopyranoside (IPTG).
    410..431     +  protein_bind   CAP binding site: CAP binding activates transcription in the presence of cAMP. E. coli catabolite activator protein
    446..476     +  promoter       lac promoter: promoter for the E. coli lac operon
    484..500     +  protein_bind   lac operator: The lac repressor binds to the lac operator to inhibit transcription in E. coli. This inhibition can be relieved by adding lactose or isopropyl-β-D-thiogalactopyranoside (IPTG). lac repressor encoded by lacI
    545..563     +  promoter       T3 promoter: promoter for bacteriophage T3 RNA polymerase
    591..817     +  promoter       RSV promoter: Rous sarcoma virus enhancer/promoter
    818..998     +  LTR            5' LTR (truncated): truncated 5' long terminal repeat (LTR) from HIV-1
   1045..1170    +  misc_feature   HIV-1 Ψ: packaging signal of human immunodeficiency virus type 1
   1154..1517    +  CDS            HIV-1 gag (fragment): gag protein from human immunodeficiency virus 1; gag
   1663..1896    +  misc_feature   RRE: The Rev response element (RRE) of HIV-1 allows for Rev-dependent mRNA export from the nucleus to the cytoplasm.
   2273..2373    +  CDS            Rev (fragment): human immunodeficiency virus 1 (HIV-1) Rev protein; rev; enhances nuclear export of unspliced and incompletely spliced viral mRNAs
   2392..2508    +  misc_feature   cPPT/CTS: central polypurine tract and central termination sequence of HIV-1
   2531..2834    +  enhancer       CMV enhancer: human cytomegalovirus immediate early enhancer
   2835..3038    +  promoter       CMV promoter: human cytomegalovirus (CMV) immediate early promoter
   3144..3164    +  protein_bind   attB1: mutant version of attB; core recombination site for the Gateway® BP reaction BP Clonase™
   3170..5368    +  CDS            RPS6KA2: KS6A2_HUMAN - Also known as MAPKAPK1C, RSK3. Experimental evidence at protein level: Swiss-Prot protein existence level 1. Serine/threonine-protein kinase that acts downstream of ERK (MAPK1/ERK2 and MAPK3/ERK1) signaling and mediates mitogenic and stress-induced activation of transcription factors, regulates translation, and mediates cellular proliferation, survival, and differentiation. May function as tumor suppressor in epithelial ovarian cancer cells. From Homo sapiens (Human).
   5373..5397    -  protein_bind   attB2: mutant version of attB; recombination site for the Gateway® BP reaction BP Clonase™
   5428..6016    +  misc_feature   WPRE: woodchuck hepatitis virus posttranscriptional regulatory element
   6030..6529    +  promoter       PGK promoter: mouse phosphoglycerate kinase 1 promoter
   6550..7149    +  CDS            PuroR: puromycin N-acetyltransferase; pac from Streptomyces alboniger; confers resistance to puromycin
   7217..7354    +  CDS            nef (fragment): NEF_HV1LA - Experimental evidence at protein level: Swiss-Prot protein existence level 1. Extracellular Nef protein targets CD4(+) T-lymphocytes for apoptosis by interacting with CXCR4 surface receptors. From Human immunodeficiency virus type 1 group M subtype B (isolate Lai) (HIV-1).
   7340..7520    +  LTR            5' LTR (truncated): truncated 5' long terminal repeat (LTR) from HIV-1
   7592..7713    +  polyA_signal   SV40 poly(A) signal: SV40 polyadenylation signal
   7753..7888    +  rep_origin     SV40 ori: SV40 origin of replication
   7909..7927    -  promoter       T7 promoter: promoter for bacteriophage T7 RNA polymerase
   7935..8090    +  CDS            lacZα (fragment): LacZα fragment of β-galactosidase; lacZ fragment
   8095..8523    +  rep_origin     f1 ori (sequence partly withheld): f1 bacteriophage origin of replication; arrow indicates direction of (+) strand synthesis
   8576..8680    +  promoter       AmpR promoter: bla
   8681..9541    +  CDS            AmpR: β-lactamase; bla; confers resistance to ampicillin, carbenicillin, and related antibiotics
   9712..122     +  rep_origin     ori (across the origin): high-copy-number ColE1/pMB1/pBR322/pUC origin of replication
>Addgene plasmid #180385 | W118-1_hRSK3(RPS6KA2)_K91A_K444A | addgene full sequence | sequence record 354130 | Addgene NGS Result
AGCGCACGAGGGAGCTTCCAGGGGGAAACGCCTGGTATCTTTATAGTCCTGTCGGGTTTCGCCACCTCTG
ACTTGAGCGTCGATTTTTGTGATGCTCGTCAGGGGGGCGGAGCCTATGGAAAAACGCCAGCAACGCGGCC
TTTTTACGGTTCCTGGCCTTTTGCTGGCCTTTTGCTCACATGTTCTTTCCTGCGTTATCCCCTGATTCTG
TGGATAACCGTATTACCGCCTTTGAGTGAGCTGATACCGCTCGCCGCAGCCGAACGACCGAGCGCAGCGA
GTCAGTGAGCGAGGAAGCGGAAGAGCGCCCAATACGCAAACCGCCTCTCCCCGCGCGTTGGCCGATTCAT
TAATGCAGCTGGCACGACAGGTTTCCCGACTGGAAAGCGGGCAGTGAGCGCAACGCAATTAATGTGAGTT
AGCTCACTCATTAGGCACCCCAGGCTTTACACTTTATGCTTCCGGCTCGTATGTTGTGTGGAATTGTGAG
CGGATAACAATTTCACACAGGAAACAGCTATGACCATGATTACGCCAAGCGCGCAATTAACCCTCACTAA
AGGGAACAAAAGCTGGAGCTGCAAGCTTAATGTAGTCTTATGCAATACTCTTGTAGTCTTGCAACATGGT
AACGATGAGTTAGCAACATGCCTTACAAGGAGAGAAAAAGCACCGTGCATGCCGATTGGTGGAAGTAAGG
TGGTACGATCGTGCCTTATTAGGAAGGCAACAGACGGGTCTGACATGGATTGGACGAACCACTGAATTGC
CGCATTGCAGAGATATTGTATTTAAGTGCCTAGCTCGATACATAAACGGGTCTCTCTGGTTAGACCAGAT
CTGAGCCTGGGAGCTCTCTGGCTAACTAGGGAACCCACTGCTTAAGCCTCAATAAAGCTTGCCTTGAGTG
CTTCAAGTAGTGTGTGCCCGTCTGTTGTGTGACTCTGGTAACTAGAGATCCCTCAGACCCTTTTAGTCAG
TGTGGAAAATCTCTAGCAGTGGCGCCCGAACAGGGACTTGAAAGCGAAAGGGAAACCAGAGGAGCTCTCT
CGACGCAGGACTCGGCTTGCTGAAGCGCGCACGGCAAGAGGCGAGGGGCGGCGACTGGTGAGTACGCCAA
AAATTTTGACTAGCGGAGGCTAGAAGGAGAGAGATGGGTGCGAGAGCGTCAGTATTAAGCGGGGGAGAAT
TAGATCGCGATGGGAAAAAATTCGGTTAAGGCCAGGGGGAAAGAAAAAATATAAATTAAAACATATAGTA
TGGGCAAGCAGGGAGCTAGAACGATTCGCAGTTAATCCTGGCCTGTTAGAAACATCAGAAGGCTGTAGAC
AAATACTGGGACAGCTACAACCATCCCTTCAGACAGGATCAGAAGAACTTAGATCATTATATAATACAGT
AGCAACCCTCTATTGTGTGCATCAAAGGATAGAGATAAAAGACACCAAGGAAGCTTTAGACAAGATAGAG
GAAGAGCAAAACAAAAGTAAGACCACCGCACAGCAAGCGGCCGCTGATCTTCAGACCTGGAGGAGGAGAT
ATGAGGGACAATTGGAGAAGTGAATTATATAAATATAAAGTAGTAAAAATTGAACCATTAGGAGTAGCAC
CCACCAAGGCAAAGAGAAGAGTGGTGCAGAGAGAAAAAAGAGCAGTGGGAATAGGAGCTTTGTTCCTTGG
GTTCTTGGGAGCAGCAGGAAGCACTATGGGCGCAGCGTCAATGACGCTGACGGTACAGGCCAGACAATTA
TTGTCTGGTATAGTGCAGCAGCAGAACAATTTGCTGAGGGCTATTGAGGCGCAACAGCATCTGTTGCAAC
TCACAGTCTGGGGCATCAAGCAGCTCCAGGCAAGAATCCTGGCTGTGGAAAGATACCTAAAGGATCAACA
GCTCCTGGGGATTTGGGGTTGCTCTGGAAAACTCATTTGCACCACTGCTGTGCCTTGGAATGCTAGTTGG
AGTAATAAATCTCTGGAACAGATTTGGAATCACACGACCTGGATGGAGTGGGACAGAGAAATTAACAATT
ACACAAGCTTAATACACTCCTTAATTGAAGAATCGCAAAACCAGCAAGAAAAGAATGAACAAGAATTATT
GGAATTAGATAAATGGGCAAGTTTGTGGAATTGGTTTAACATAACAAATTGGCTGTGGTATATAAAATTA
TTCATAATGATAGTAGGAGGCTTGGTAGGTTTAAGAATAGTTTTTGCTGTACTTTCTATAGTGAATAGAG
TTAGGCAGGGATATTCACCATTATCGTTTCAGACCCACCTCCCAACCCCGAGGGGACCCGACAGGCCCGA
AGGAATAGAAGAAGAAGGTGGAGAGAGAGACAGAGACAGATCCATTCGATTAGTGAACGGATCTCGACGG
TATCGGTTAACTTTTAAAAGAAAAGGGGGGATTGGGGGGTACAGTGCAGGGGAAAGAATAGTAGACATAA
TAGCAACAGACATACAAACTAAAGAATTACAAAAACAAATTACAAAATTCAAAATTTTATCGATAAGCTT
GGGAGTTCCGCGTTACATAACTTACGGTAAATGGCCCGCCTGGCTGACCGCCCAACGACCCCCGCCCATT
GACGTCAATAATGACGTATGTTCCCATAGTAACGCCAATAGGGACTTTCCATTGACGTCAATGGGTGGAG
TATTTACGGTAAACTGCCCACTTGGCAGTACATCAAGTGTATCATATGCCAAGTACGCCCCCTATTGACG
TCAATGACGGTAAATGGCCCGCCTGGCATTATGCCCAGTACATGACCTTATGGGACTTTCCTACTTGGCA
GTACATCTACGTATTAGTCATCGCTATTACCATGGTGATGCGGTTTTGGCAGTACATCAATGGGCGTGGA
TAGCGGTTTGACTCACGGGGATTTCCAAGTCTCCACCCCATTGACGTCAATGGGAGTTTGTTTTGGCACC
AAAATCAACGGGACTTTCCAAAATGTCGTAACAACTCCGCCCCATTGACGCAAATGGGCGGTAGGCGTGT
ACGGTGGGAGGTCTATATAAGCAGAGCTCGTTTAGTGAACCGTCAGATCGCCTGGAGACGCCATCCACGC
TGTTTTGACCTCCATAGAAGACACCGACTCTAGTCCAGTGTGGTGGAATTCTGCAGATATCAACAAGTTT
GTACAAAAAAGCAGGCACCATGGACCTGAGCATGAAGAAGTTCGCCGTGCGCAGGTTCTTCTCTGTGTAC
CTGCGCAGGAAGTCGCGCTCCAAGAGCTCCAGCCTGAGCCGGCTCGAGGAAGAAGGTGTCGTGAAGGAGA
TAGACATCAGCCATCATGTGAAGGAGGGCTTTGAGAAGGCAGATCCTTCCCAGTTTGAGCTGCTGAAGGT
TTTAGGACAAGGATCCTATGGAAAGGTGTTCCTGGTGAGGAAGGTGAAGGGGTCCGACGCTGGGCAGCTC
TACGCCATGGCGGTCCTTAAGAAAGCCACCCTAAAAGTTCGGGACCGAGTGAGATCGAAGATGGAGAGAG
ACATCTTGGCAGAAGTGAATCACCCCTTCATTGTGAAGCTTCATTATGCCTTTCAGACGGAAGGAAAGCT
CTACCTGATCCTGGACTTCCTGCGGGGAGGGGACCTCTTCACCCGGCTCTCCAAAGAGGTCATGTTCACG
GAGGAGGATGTCAAGTTCTACCTGGCTGAGCTGGCCTTGGCTTTAGACCATCTCCACAGCCTGGGGATCA
TCTACAGAGATCTGAAGCCTGAGAACATCCTCCTGGATGAAGAGGGGCACATTAAGATCACAGATTTCGG
CCTGAGTAAGGAGGCCATTGACCACGACAAGAGAGCGTACTCCTTCTGCGGGACGATCGAGTACATGGCG
CCCGAGGTGGTGAACCGGCGAGGACACACGCAGAGTGCCGACTGGTGGTCCTTCGGCGTGCTCATGTTTG
AGATGCTCACGGGGTCCCTGCCGTTCCAGGGGAAGGACAGGAAGGAGACCATGGCTCTCATCCTCAAAGC
CAAGCTGGGGATGCCGCAGTTCCTCAGTGGGGAGGCACAGAGTTTGCTGCGAGCTCTCTTCAAACGGAAC
CCCTGCAACCGGCTGGGTGCTGGCATTGACGGAGTGGAGGAAATTAAGCGCCATCCCTTCTTTGTGACCA
TAGACTGGAACACGCTGTACCGGAAGGAGATCAAGCCACCGTTCAAACCAGCAGTGGGCAGGCCTGAGGA
CACCTTCCACTTTGACCCCGAGTTCACAGCGCGGACGCCCACAGACTCTCCTGGCGTCCCCCCGAGTGCA
AACGCTCATCACCTGTTTAGAGGATTCAGCTTTGTGGCCTCAAGCCTGATCCAGGAGCCCTCACAGCAAG
ATCTGCACAAAGTCCCAGTTCACCCAATCGTGCAGCAGTTACACGGGAACAACATCCACTTCACCGATGG
CTACGAGATCAAGGAGGACATCGGGGTGGGCTCCTACTCAGTGTGCAAGCGATGTGTGCATAAAGCCACA
GACACCGAGTATGCCGTGGCGATCATTGATAAGAGCAAGAGAGACCCCTCGGAAGAGATTGAGATCCTCC
TGCGGTACGGCCAGCACCCGAACATCATCACCCTCAAGGATGTCTATGATGATGGCAAGTTTGTGTACCT
GGTAATGGAGCTGATGCGTGGTGGGGAGCTCCTGGACCGCATCCTCCGGCAGAGATACTTCTCGGAGCGC
GAAGCCAGTGACGTCCTGTGCACCATCACCAAGACCATGGACTACCTCCATTCCCAGGGGGTTGTTCATC
GAGACCTGAAGCCGAGTAACATCCTGTACAGGGATGAGTCGGGGAGCCCAGAATCCATCCGAGTCTGCGA
CTTCGGCTTTGCCAAGCAGCTGCGCGCGGGGAACGGGCTGCTCATGACACCCTGCTACACGGCCAATTTC
GTGGCCCCGGAGGTCCTGAAGCGTCAAGGCTATGATGCGGCGTGTGACATCTGGAGTTTGGGGATCCTGT
TGTACACCATGCTGGCAGGATTTACCCCTTTTGCAAATGGGCCAGACGATACCCCTGAGGAGATTCTGGC
GCGGATCGGCAGTGGGAAGTATGCCCTTTCTGGGGGAAACTGGGACTCGATATCTGACGCAGCTAAAGAC
GTCGTGTCCAAGATGCTCCACGTGGACCCTCATCAGCGCCTGACGGCGATGCAAGTGCTCAAACACCCGT
GGGTGGTCAACAGAGAGTACCTGTCCCCAAACCAGCTCAGCCGACAGGACGTGCACCTGGTGAAGGGCGC
GATGGCCGCCACCTACTTTGCTCTAAACAGAACACCTCAGGCCCCGCGGCTGGAGCCCGTGCTGTCGTCC
AACCTGGCTCAGCGCAGAGGCATGAAGAGACTCACGTCCACGCGGTTGTAGAACCCAGCTTTCTTGTACA
AAGTGGTTGATATCCAGCACAGTGGCGGCCGCTCGACAATCAACCTCTGGATTACAAAATTTGTGAAAGA
TTGACTGGTATTCTTAACTATGTTGCTCCTTTTACGCTATGTGGATACGCTGCTTTAATGCCTTTGTATC
ATGCTATTGCTTCCCGTATGGCTTTCATTTTCTCCTCCTTGTATAAATCCTGGTTGCTGTCTCTTTATGA
GGAGTTGTGGCCCGTTGTCAGGCAACGTGGCGTGGTGTGCACTGTGTTTGCTGACGCAACCCCCACTGGT
TGGGGCATTGCCACCACCTGTCAGCTCCTTTCCGGGACTTTCGCTTTCCCCCTCCCTATTGCCACGGCGG
AACTCATCGCCGCCTGCCTTGCCCGCTGCTGGACAGGGGCTCGGCTGTTGGGCACTGACAATTCCGTGGT
GTTGTCGGGGAAGCTGACGTCCTTTCCATGGCTGCTCGCCTGTGTTGCCACCTGGATTCTGCGCGGGACG
TCCTTCTGCTACGTCCCTTCGGCCCTCAATCCAGCGGACCTTCCTTCCCGCGGCCTGCTGCCGGCTCTGC
GGCCTCTTCCGCGTCTTCGCCTTCGCCCTCAGACGAGTCGGATCTCCCTTTGGGCCGCCTCCCCGCCTGG
AATTCTACCGGGTAGGGGAGGCGCTTTTCCCAAGGCAGTCTGGAGCATGCGCTTTAGCAGCCCCGCTGGG
CACTTGGCGCTACACAAGTGGCCTCTGGCCTCGCACACATTCCACATCCACCGGTAGGCGCCAACCGGCT
CCGTTCTTTGGTGGCCCCTTCGCGCCACCTTCTACTCCTCCCCTAGTCAGGAAGTTCCCCCCCGCCCCGC
AGCTCGCGTCGTGCAGGACGTGACAAATGGAAGTAGCACGTCTCACTAGTCTCGTGCAGATGGACAGCAC
CGCTGAGCAATGGAAGCGGGTAGGCCTTTGGGGCAGCGGCCAATAGCAGCTTTGCTCCTTCGCTTTCTGG
GCTCAGAGGCTGGGAAGGGGTGGGTCCGGGGGCGGGCTCAGGGGCGGGCTCAGGGGCGGGGCGGGCGCCC
GAAGGTCCTCCGGAGGCCCGGCATTCTGCACGCTTCAAAAGCGCACGTCTGCCGCGCTGTTCTCCTCTTC
CTCATCTCCGGGCCTTTCGACCTGCAGCCCAAGCTTACCATGACCGAGTACAAGCCCACGGTGCGCCTCG
CCACCCGCGACGACGTCCCCAGGGCCGTACGCACCCTCGCCGCCGCGTTCGCCGACTACCCCGCCACGCG
CCACACCGTCGATCCGGACCGCCACATCGAGCGGGTCACCGAGCTGCAAGAACTCTTCCTCACGCGCGTC
GGGCTCGACATCGGCAAGGTGTGGGTCGCGGACGACGGCGCCGCGGTGGCGGTCTGGACCACGCCGGAGA
GCGTCGAAGCGGGGGCGGTGTTCGCCGAGATCGGCCCGCGCATGGCCGAGTTGAGCGGTTCCCGGCTGGC
CGCGCAGCAACAGATGGAAGGCCTCCTGGCGCCGCACCGGCCCAAGGAGCCCGCGTGGTTCCTGGCCACC
GTCGGCGTCTCGCCCGACCACCAGGGCAAGGGTCTGGGCAGCGCCGTCGTGCTCCCCGGAGTGGAGGCGG
CCGAGCGCGCCGGGGTGCCCGCCTTCCTGGAGACCTCCGCGCCCCGCAACCTCCCCTTCTACGAGCGGCT
CGGCTTCACCGTCACCGCCGACGTCGAGGTGCCCGAAGGACCGCGCACCTGGTGCATGACCCGCAAGCCC
GGTGCCTGACGCCCGCCCCACGACCCGCAGCGCCCGACCGAAAGGAGCGCACGACCCCATGCATCTCGAG
GGCCCGGTACCTTTAAGACCAATGACTTACAAGGCAGCTGTAGATCTTAGCCACTTTTTAAAAGAAAAGG
GGGGACTGGAAGGGCTAGCTCACTCCCAACGAAGACAAGATCTGCTTTTTGCTTGTACTGGGTCTCTCTG
GTTAGACCAGATCTGAGCCTGGGAGCTCTCTGGCTAACTAGGGAACCCACTGCTTAAGCCTCAATAAAGC
TTGCCTTGAGTGCTTCAAGTAGTGTGTGCCCGTCTGTTGTGTGACTCTGGTAACTAGAGATCCCTCAGAC
CCTTTTAGTCAGTGTGGAAAATCTCTAGCAGTAGTAGTTCATGTCATCTTATTATTCAGTATTTATAACT
TGCAAAGAAATGAATATCAGAGAGTGAGAGGAACTTGTTTATTGCAGCTTATAATGGTTACAAATAAAGC
AATAGCATCACAAATTTCACAAATAAAGCATTTTTTTCACTGCATTCTAGTTGTGGTTTGTCCAAACTCA
TCAATGTATCTTATCATGTCTGGCTCTAGCTATCCCGCCCCTAACTCCGCCCATCCCGCCCCTAACTCCG
CCCAGTTCCGCCCATTCTCCGCCCCATGGCTGACTAATTTTTTTTATTTATGCAGAGGCCGAGGCCGCCT
CGGCCTCTGAGCTATTCCAGAAGTAGTGAGGAGGCTTTTTTGGAGGCCTAGGGACGTACCCAATTCGCCC
TATAGTGAGTCGTATTACGCGCGCTCACTGGCCGTCGTTTTACAACGTCGTGACTGGGAAAACCCTGGCG
TTACCCAACTTAATCGCCTTGCAGCACATCCCCCTTTCGCCAGCTGGCGTAATAGCGAAGAGGCCCGCAC
CGATCGCCCTTCCCAACAGTTGCGCAGCCTGAATGGCGAATGGG
[124 nt withheld, positions 8095-8218]
C
[91 nt withheld, positions 8220-8310]
A
[49 nt withheld, positions 8312-8360]
CCTTTGACGTTGGAGTCCACGTTCTTT
[37 nt withheld, positions 8388-8424]
ACCCTATCTCGGTCTATTCTTTTGATTTATAAGGGATTTTGCCGATTTCGGCCTATTGGTTAAAAAATGA
GCTGATTTAACAAAAATTTAACGCGAATTTTAACAAAATATTAACGCTTACAATTTAGGTGGCACTTTTC
GGGGAAATGTGCGCGGAACCCCTATTTGTTTATTTTTCTAAATACATTCAAATATGTATCCGCTCATGAG
ACAATAACCCTGATAAATGCTTCAATAATATTGAAAAAGGAAGAGTATGAGTATTCAACATTTCCGTGTC
GCCCTTATTCCCTTTTTTGCGGCATTTTGCCTTCCTGTTTTTGCTCACCCAGAAACGCTGGTGAAAGTAA
AAGATGCTGAAGATCAGTTGGGTGCACGAGTGGGTTACATCGAACTGGATCTCAACAGCGGTAAGATCCT
TGAGAGTTTTCGCCCCGAAGAACGTTTTCCAATGATGAGCACTTTTAAAGTTCTGCTATGTGGCGCGGTA
TTATCCCGTATTGACGCCGGGCAAGAGCAACTCGGTCGCCGCATACACTATTCTCAGAATGACTTGGTTG
AGTACTCACCAGTCACAGAAAAGCATCTTACGGATGGCATGACAGTAAGAGAATTATGCAGTGCTGCCAT
AACCATGAGTGATAACACTGCGGCCAACTTACTTCTGACAACGATCGGAGGACCGAAGGAGCTAACCGCT
TTTTTGCACAACATGGGGGATCATGTAACTCGCCTTGATCGTTGGGAACCGGAGCTGAATGAAGCCATAC
CAAACGACGAGCGTGACACCACGATGCCTGTAGCAATGGCAACAACGTTGCGCAAACTATTAACTGGCGA
ACTACTTACTCTAGCTTCCCGGCAACAATTAATAGACTGGATGGAGGCGGATAAAGTTGCAGGACCACTT
CTGCGCTCGGCCCTTCCGGCTGGCTGGTTTATTGCTGATAAATCTGGAGCCGGTGAGCGTGGGTCTCGCG
GTATCATTGCAGCACTGGGGCCAGATGGTAAGCCCTCCCGTATCGTAGTTATCTACACGACGGGGAGTCA
GGCAACTATGGATGAACGAAATAGACAGATCGCTGAGATAGGTGCCTCACTGATTAAGCATTGGTAACTG
TCAGACCAAGTTTACTCATATATACTTTAGATTGATTTAAAACTTCATTTTTAATTTAAAAGGATCTAGG
TGAAGATCCTTTTTGATAATCTCATGACCAAAATCCCTTAACGTGAGTTTTCGTTCCACTGAGCGTCAGA
CCCCGTAGAAAAGATCAAAGGATCTTCTTGAGATCCTTTTTTTCTGCGCGTAATCTGCTGCTTGCAAACA
AAAAAACCACCGCTACCAGCGGTGGTTTGTTTGCCGGATCAAGAGCTACCAACTCTTTTTCCGAAGGTAA
CTGGCTTCAGCAGAGCGCAGATACCAAATACTGTTCTTCTAGTGTAGCCGTAGTTAGGCCACCACTTCAA
GAACTCTGTAGCACCGCCTACATACCTCGCTCTGCTAATCCTGTTACCAGTGGCTGCTGCCAGTGGCGAT
AAGTCGTGTCTTACCGGGTTGGACTCAAGACGATAGTTACCGGATAAGGCGCAGCGGTCGGGCTGAACGG
GGGGTTCGTGCACACAGCCCAGCTTGGAGCGAACGACCTACACCGAACTGAGATACCTACAGCGTGAGCT
ATGAGAAAGCGCCACGCTTCCCGAAGGGAGAAAGGCGGACAGGTATCCGGTAAGCGGCAGGGTCGGAACA
GGAG
