>Addgene plasmid #180385 | W118-1_hRSK3(RPS6KA2)_K91A_K444A | depositor partial sequence | sequence record 350449 | RSK3(RPS6KA2)_K91A/K444A
ATGGACCTGAGCATGAAGAAGTTCGCCGTGCGCAGGTTCTTCTCTGTGTACCTGCGCAGGAAGTCGCGCT
CCAAGAGCTCCAGCCTGAGCCGGCTCGAGGAAGAAGGTGTCGTGAAGGAGATAGACATCAGCCATCATGT
GAAGGAGGGCTTTGAGAAGGCAGATCCTTCCCAGTTTGAGCTGCTGAAGGTTTTAGGACAAGGATCCTAT
GGAAAGGTGTTCCTGGTGAGGAAGGTGAAGGGGTCCGACGCTGGGCAGCTCTACGCCATGGCGGTCCTTA
AGAAAGCCACCCTAAAAGTTCGGGACCGAGTGAGATCGAAGATGGAGAGAGACATCTTGGCAGAAGTGAA
TCACCCCTTCATTGTGAAGCTTCATTATGCCTTTCAGACGGAAGGAAAGCTCTACCTGATCCTGGACTTC
CTGCGGGGAGGGGACCTCTTCACCCGGCTCTCCAAAGAGGTCATGTTCACGGAGGAGGATGTCAAGTTCT
ACCTGGCTGAGCTGGCCTTGGCTTTAGACCATCTCCACAGCCTGGGGATCATCTACAGAGATCTGAAGCC
TGAGAACATCCTCCTGGATGAAGAGGGGCACATTAAGATCACAGATTTCGGCCTGAGTAAGGAGGCCATT
GACCACGACAAGAGAGCGTACTCCTTCTGCGGGACGATCGAGTACATGGCGCCCGAGGTGGTGAACCGGC
GAGGACACACGCAGAGTGCCGACTGGTGGTCCTTCGGCGTGCTCATGTTTGAGATGCTCACGGGGTCCCT
GCCGTTCCAGGGGAAGGACAGGAAGGAGACCATGGCTCTCATCCTCAAAGCCAAGCTGGGGATGCCGCAG
TTCCTCAGTGGGGAGGCACAGAGTTTGCTGCGAGCTCTCTTCAAACGGAACCCCTGCAACCGGCTGGGTG
CTGGCATTGACGGAGTGGAGGAAATTAAGCGCCATCCCTTCTTTGTGACCATAGACTGGAACACGCTGTA
CCGGAAGGAGATCAAGCCACCGTTCAAACCAGCAGTGGGCAGGCCTGAGGACACCTTCCACTTTGACCCC
GAGTTCACAGCGCGGACGCCCACAGACTCTCCTGGCGTCCCCCCGAGTGCAAACGCTCATCACCTGTTTA
GAGGATTCAGCTTTGTGGCCTCAAGCCTGATCCAGGAGCCCTCACAGCAAGATCTGCACAAAGTCCCAGT
TCACCCAATCGTGCAGCAGTTACACGGGAACAACATCCACTTCACCGATGGCTACGAGATCAAGGAGGAC
ATCGGGGTGGGCTCCTACTCAGTGTGCAAGCGATGTGTGCATAAAGCCACAGACACCGAGTATGCCGTGG
CGATCATTGATAAGAGCAAGAGAGACCCCTCGGAAGAGATTGAGATCCTCCTGCGGTACGGCCAGCACCC
GAACATCATCACCCTCAAGGATGTCTATGATGATGGCAAGTTTGTGTACCTGGTAATGGAGCTGATGCGT
GGTGGGGAGCTCCTGGACCGCATCCTCCGGCAGAGATACTTCTCGGAGCGCGAAGCCAGTGACGTCCTGT
GCACCATCACCAAGACCATGGACTACCTCCATTCCCAGGGGGTTGTTCATCGAGACCTGAAGCCGAGTAA
CATCCTGTACAGGGATGAGTCGGGGAGCCCAGAATCCATCCGAGTCTGCGACTTCGGCTTTGCCAAGCAG
CTGCGCGCGGGGAACGGGCTGCTCATGACACCCTGCTACACGGCCAATTTCGTGGCCCCGGAGGTCCTGA
AGCGTCAAGGCTATGATGCGGCGTGTGACATCTGGAGTTTGGGGATCCTGTTGTACACCATGCTGGCAGG
ATTTACCCCTTTTGCAAATGGGCCAGACGATACCCCTGAGGAGATTCTGGCGCGGATCGGCAGTGGGAAG
TATGCCCTTTCTGGGGGAAACTGGGACTCGATATCTGACGCAGCTAAAGACGTCGTGTCCAAGATGCTCC
ACGTGGACCCTCATCAGCGCCTGACGGCGATGCAAGTGCTCAAACACCCGTGGGTGGTCAACAGAGAGTA
CCTGTCCCCAAACCAGCTCAGCCGACAGGACGTGCACCTGGTGAAGGGCGCGATGGCCGCCACCTACTTT
GCTCTAAACAGAACACCTCAGGCCCCGCGGCTGGAGCCCGTGCTGTCGTCCAACCTGGCTCAGCGCAGAG
GCATGAAGAGACTCACGTCCACGCGGTTGTAG
